>Addgene plasmid #156628 | pD649-HAsp-JAM2-Fc(DAPA)-AviTag-6xHis | depositor full sequence | sequence record 302365 | Full Sequence
TTTCAATATTATTGAAGCATTTATCAGGGTTATTGTCTCATGAGCGGATACATATTTGAATGTATTTAGA
AAAATAAACAAATAGGGGTCAGTGTTACAACCAATTAACCAATTCTGAACATTATCGCGAGCCCATTTAT
ACCTGAATATGGCTCATAACACCCCTTGCTCATGACCAAAATCCCTTAACGTGAGTTACGCGCGCGTCGT
TCCACTGAGCGTCAGACCCCGTAGAAAAGATCAAAGGATCTTCTTGAGATCCTTTTTTTCTGCGCGTAAT
CTGCTGCTTGCAAACAAAAAAACCACCGCTACCAGCGGTGGTTTGTTTGCCGGATCAAGAGCTACCAACT
CTTTTTCCGAAGGTAACTGGCTTCAGCAGAGCGCAGATACCAAATACTGTTCTTCTAGTGTAGCCGTAGT
TAGCCCACCACTTCAAGAACTCTGTAGCACCGCCTACATACCTCGCTCTGCTAATCCTGTTACCAGTGGC
TGCTGCCAGTGGCGATAAGTCGTGTCTTACCGGGTTGGACTCAAGACGATAGTTACCGGATAAGGCGCAG
CGGTCGGGCTGAACGGGGGGTTCGTGCACACAGCCCAGCTTGGAGCGAACGACCTACACCGAACTGAGAT
ACCTACAGCGTGAGCTATGAGAAAGCGCCACGCTTCCCGAAGGGAGAAAGGCGGACAGGTATCCGGTAAG
CGGCAGGGTCGGAACAGGAGAGCGCACGAGGGAGCTTCCAGGGGGAAACGCCTGGTATCTTTATAGTCCT
GTCGGGTTTCGCCACCTCTGACTTGAGCGTCGATTTTTGTGATGCTCGTCAGGGGGGCGGAGCCTATGGA
AAAACGCCAGCAACGCGGCCTTTTTACGGTTCCTGGCCTTTTGCTGGCCTTTTGCTCACATGTTCTTTCC
TGCGTTATCCCCTGATTCTGTGGATAACCGTATTACCGCCTTTGAGTGAGCTGATACCGCTCGCCGCAGC
CGAACGACCGAGCGCAGCGAGTCAGTGAGCGAGGAAGCGGAAGGCGAGAGTAGGGAACTGCCAGGCATCA
AACTAAGCAGAAGGCCCCTGACGGATGGCCTTTTTGCGTTTCTACAAACTCTTTCTGTGTTGTAAAACGA
CGGCCAGTCTTAAGCTCGGGCCCCCTGGGCGGTTCTGATAACGAGTAATCGTTAATCCGCAAATAACGTA
AAAACCCGCTTCGGCGGGTTTTTTTATGGGGGGAGTTTAGGGAAAGAGCATTTGTCAGAATATTTAAGGG
CGCCTGTCACTTTGCTTGATATATGAGAATTATTTAACCTTATAAATGAGAAAAAAGCAACGCACTTTAA
ATAAGATACGTTGCTTTTTCGATTGATGAACACCTATAATTAAACTATTCATCTATTATTTATGATTTTT
TGTATATACAATATTTCTAGTTTGTTAAAGAGAATTAAGAAAATAAATCTCGAAAATAATAAAGGGAAAA
TCAGTTTTTGATATCAAAATTATACATGTCAACGATAATACAAAATATAATACAAACTATAAGATGTTAT
CAGTATTTATTATCATTTAGAATAAATTTTGTGTCGCCCTTAATTGTGAGCGGATAACAATTACGAGCTT
CATGCACAGTGGCGTTGACTCAATATTGGCCATTAGCCATATTATTCATTGGTTATATAGCATAAATCAA
TATTGGCTATTGGCCATTGCATACGTTGTATCTATATCATAATATGTACATTTATATTGGCTCATGTCCA
ATATGACCGCCATGTTGGCATTGATTATTGACTAGTTATTAATAGTAATCAATTACGGGGTCATTAGTTC
ATAGCCCATATATGGAGTTCCGCGTTACATAACTTACGGTAAATGGCCCGCCTGGCTGACCGCCCAACGA
CCCCCGCCCATTGACGTCAATAATGACGTATGTTCCCATAGTAACGCCAATAGGGACTTTCCATTGACGT
CAATGGGTGGAGTATTTACGGTAAACTGCCCACTTGGCAGTACATCAAGTGTATCATATGCCAAGTACGC
CCCCTATTGACGTCAATGACGGTAAATGGCCCGCCTGGCATTATGCCCAGTACATGACCTTATGGGACTT
TCCTACTTGGCAGTACATCTACGTATTAGTCATCGCTATTACCATGGTGATGCGGTTTTGGCAGTACATC
AATGGGCGTGGATAGCGGTTTGACTCACGGGGATTTCCAAGTCTCCACCCCATTGACGTCAATGGGAGTT
TGTTTTGGCACCAAAATCAACGGGACTTTCCAAAATGTCGTAACAACTCCGCCCCATTGACGCAAATGGG
CGGTAGGCGTGTACGGTGGGAGGTCTATATAAGCAGAGCTCGTTTAGTGAACCGTCAGATCGCCTGGAGA
CGCCATCCACGCTGTTTTGACCTCCATAGAAGACACCGGGACCGATCCAGCCTCCGCGGCCGGGAACGGT
GCATTGGAACGCGGATTCCCCGTGCCAAGAGTGACGTAAGTACCGCCTATAGAGTCTATAGGCCCACCCC
CTTGGCTTCGTTAGAACGCGGCTACAATTAATACATAACCTTATGTATCATACACATACGATTTAGGTGA
CACTATAGAATAACATCCACTTTGCCTTTCTCTCCACAGGTGTCCACTCCCAGGTCCAACTGCACCTCGG
TTCTATCGAAAACGCGCCTGCTAGCGCCACCATGAAGACCATCATTGCCCTGAGCTACATCTTCTGCCTG
GTGTTCGCTGCGGCCGCCTTTTCTGCCCCTAAAGATCAGCAGGTCGTGACCGCCGTGGAATACCAAGAAG
CCATCCTGGCCTGCAAGACCCCTAAGAAAACCGTGTCCAGCAGACTCGAGTGGAAGAAGCTGGGCAGATC
CGTCAGCTTCGTGTACTACCAGCAGACACTGCAGGGCGACTTCAAGAACAGAGCCGAGATGATCGACTTC
AACATCCGGATCAAGAACGTGACCAGAAGCGACGCCGGCAAGTACAGATGTGAAGTGTCTGCCCCTTCCG
AGCAGGGCCAGAACCTGGAAGAGGATACCGTGACACTGGAAGTGCTGGTGGCTCCTGCCGTGCCTTCTTG
TGAAGTGCCATCTTCTGCCCTGAGCGGCACCGTGGTGGAACTGAGATGTCAAGACAAAGAGGGCAACCCC
GCTCCTGAGTACACCTGGTTCAAGGACGGCATCCGGCTGCTGGAAAATCCTAGACTGGGCAGCCAGAGCA
CCAACAGCAGCTACACCATGAACACCAAGACCGGCACACTGCAGTTCAACACCGTGTCTAAGCTGGACAC
CGGCGAGTATAGCTGCGAGGCCAGAAATAGCGTGGGCTACAGAAGATGCCCCGGCAAGAGAATGCAGGTC
GACGATCTGAACATCTCTGGCGCGCCGGGCGGCGACAAGACCCACACCTGCCCCCCCTGCCCAGCTCCAG
AACTGCTGGGAGGGCCTTCCGTGTTCCTGTTCCCCCCCAAGCCCAAGGACACCCTGATGATCAGCAGGAC
CCCCGAGGTGACCTGCGTGGTGGTGGCCGTGTCCCACGAGGACCCAGAGGTGAAGTTCAACTGGTACGTG
GACGGCGTGGAGGTGCACAACGCCAAGACCAAGCCCAGAGAGGAGCAGTACAACAGCACCTACAGGGTGG
TGTCCGTGCTGACCGTGCTGCACCAGGACTGGCTGAACGGCAAAGAATACAAGTGCAAAGTCTCCAACAA
GGCCCTGGCTGCCCCAATCGAAAAGACAATCAGCAAGGCCAAGGGCCAGCCACGGGAGCCCCAGGTGTAC
ACCCTGCCCCCCAGCCGGGAGGAGATGACCAAGAACCAGGTGTCCCTGACCTGTCTGGTGAAGGGCTTCT
ACCCCAGCGATATCGCCGTGGAGTGGGAGAGCAACGGCCAGCCCGAGAACAACTACAAGACCACCCCCCC
AGTGCTGGACAGCGACGGCAGCTTCTTCCTGTACAGCAAGCTGACCGTGGACAAGTCCAGGTGGCAGCAG
GGCAACGTGTTCAGCTGCAGCGTGATGCACGAGGCCCTGCACAACCACTACACCCAGAAGTCCCTGAGCC
TGAGCCCCGGCGGCAGCGGTCTTAATGATATTTTCGAGGCTCAGAAGATTGAGTGGCATGAACACCACCA
CCATCACCACTAAGGCCGGCCTGTAGTCACTGGCACAACGCGTTACCCGGTAAGCCAATCGGGTATACAC
GGTCGTCATACTGCAGACAGGGTTCTTCTACTTTGCAAGATAGTCTTGAGTAGTAAAATAAATAGATAGA
GAAAATCAGCCTCGACTGTGCCTTCTAGTTGCCAGCCATCTGTTGTTTGCCCCTCCCCCGTGCCTTCCTT
GACCCTGGAAGGTGCCACTCCCACTGTCCTTTCCTAATAAAATGAGGAAATTGCATCACAACACTCAACC
CTATCTCGGTCTATTCTTTTGATTTATAAGGGATTTTGCCGATTTCGGCCTATTGGTTAAAAAATGAGCT
GATTTAACAAAAATTTAACGCGAATTAATTCTGTGGAATGTGTGTCAGTTAGGGTGTGGAAAGTCCCCAG
GCTCCCCAGCAGGCAGAAGTATGCAAAGCATGCATCTCAATTAGTCAGCAACCAGGTGTGGAAAGTCCCC
AGGCTCCCCAGCAGGCAGAAGTATGCAAAGCATGCATCTCAATTAGTCAGCAACCATAGTCCCGCCCCTA
ACTCCGCCCATCCCGCCCCTAACTCCGCCCAGTTCCGCCCATTCTCCGCCCCATGGCTGACTAATTTTTT
TTATTTATGCAGAGGCCGAGGCCGCCTCTGCCTCTGAGCTATTCCAGAAGTAGTGAGGAGGCTTTTTTGG
AGGCCTAGGCTTTTGCAAAAAGCTCCCGGGAGCTTGTATATCCATTTTCGGATCTGATCAGCACGTGTTG
ACAATTAATCATCGGCATAGTATATCGGCATAGTATAATACGACAAGGTGAGGAACTAAACCATGACCGA
GTACAAGCCCACGGTGCGCCTCGCCACCCGCGACGACGTCCCCAGGGCCGTACGCACCCTCGCCGCCGCG
TTCGCCGACTACCCCGCCACGCGCCACACCGTCGATCCGGACCGCCACATCGAGCGGGTCACCGAGCTGC
AAGAACTCTTCCTCACGCGCGTCGGGCTCGACATCGGCAAGGTGTGGGTCGCGGACGACGGCGCCGCGGT
GGCGGTCTGGACCACGCCGGAGAGCGTCGAAGCGGGGGCGGTGTTCGCCGAGATCGGCCCGCGCATGGCC
GAGTTGAGCGGTTCCCGGCTGGCCGCGCAGCAACAGATGGAAGGCCTCCTGGCGCCGCACCGGCCCAAGG
AGCCCGCGTGGTTCCTGGCCACCGTCGGCGTCTCGCCCGACCACCAGGGCAAGGGTCTGGGCAGCGCCGT
CGTGCTCCCCGGAGTGGAGGCGGCCGAGCGCGCCGGGGTGCCCGCCTTCCTGGAGACATCCGCGCCCCGC
AACCTCCCCTTCTACGAGCGGCTCGGCTTCACCGTCACCGCCGACGTCGAGGTGCCCGAAGGACCGCGCA
CCTGGTGCATGACCCGCAAGCCCGGTGCCTGACACGTGCTACGAGATTTCGATTCCACCGCCGCCTTCTA
TGAAAGGTTGGGCTTCGGAATCGTTTTCCGGGACGCCGGCTGGATGATCCTCCAGCGCGGGGATCTCATG
CTGGAGTTCTTCGCCCACCCCAACTTGTTTATTGCAGCTTATAATGGTTACAAATAAAGCAATAGCATCA
CAAATTTCACAAATAAAGCATTTTTTTCACTGCATTCTAGTTGTGGTTTGTCCAAACTCATCAATGTATC
TTATCATGTCTGTATACCGTCGACCTCTAGCTAGAGCTTGGCGTAATCATGGTCATTACCAATGCTTAAT
CAGTGAGGCACCTATCTCAGCGATCTGTCTATTTCGTTCATCCATAGTTGCCTGACTCCCCGTCGTGTAG
ATAACTACGATACGGGAGGGCTTACCATCTGGCCCCAGCGCTGCGATGATACCGCGAGAACCACGCTCAC
CGGCTCCGGATTTATCAGCAATAAACCAGCCAGCCGGAAGGGCCGAGCGCAGAAGTGGTCCTGCAACTTT
ATCCGCCTCCATCCAGTCTATTAATTGTTGCCGGGAAGCTAGAGTAAGTAGTTCGCCAGTTAATAGTTTG
CGCAACGTTGTTGCCATCGCTACAGGCATCGTGGTGTCACGCTCGTCGTTTGGTATGGCTTCATTCAGCT
CCGGTTCCCAACGATCAAGGCGAGTTACATGATCCCCCATGTTGTGCAAAAAAGCGGTTAGCTCCTTCGG
TCCTCCGATCGTTGTCAGAAGTAAGTTGGCCGCAGTGTTATCACTCATGGTTATGGCAGCACTGCATAAT
TCTCTTACTGTCATGCCATCCGTAAGATGCTTTTCTGTGACTGGTGAGTACTCAACCAAGTCATTCTGAG
AATAGTGTATGCGGCGACCGAGTTGCTCTTGCCCGGCGTCAATACGGGATAATACCGCGCCACATAGCAG
AACTTTAAAAGTGCTCATCATTGGAAAACGTTCTTCGGGGCGAAAACTCTCAAGGATCTTACCGCTGTTG
AGATCCAGTTCGATGTAACCCACTCGTGCACCCAACTGATCTTCAGCATCTTTTACTTTCACCAGCGTTT
CTGGGTGAGCAAAAACAGGAAGGCAAAATGCCGCAAAAAAGGGAATAAGGGCGACACGGAAATGTTGAAT
ACTCATATTCTTCCTT
Features (pLannotate 1.2.2; 21 found; start..end, strand, type, name):
    119..143     -  CDS            KanR (fragment): aminoglycoside phosphotransferase; aph(3')-Ia; confers resistance to kanamycin
    254..842     +  rep_origin     ori: high-copy-number ColE1/pMB1/pBR322/pUC origin of replication
   1067..1084    +  terminator     rrnB T2 terminator (fragment): transcription terminator T2 from the E. coli rrnB gene
   1109..1128    -  CDS            lacZα (fragment): LacZα fragment of β-galactosidase; lacZ fragment
   1584..1600    +  protein_bind   lac operator: The lac repressor binds to the lac operator to inhibit transcription in E. coli. This inhibition can be relieved by adding lactose or isopropyl-β-D-thiogalactopyranoside (IPTG). lac repressor encoded by lacI
   1843..2146    +  enhancer       CMV enhancer: human cytomegalovirus immediate early enhancer
   2147..2350    +  promoter       CMV promoter: human cytomegalovirus (CMV) immediate early promoter
   2486..2529    +  intron         CMV intron (fragment): modified intron A from human cytomegalovirus
   2581..2599    +  promoter       SP6 promoter: promoter for bacteriophage SP6 RNA polymerase
   2603..2640    +  CDS            IgH signal sequence (fragment): signal sequence from the mouse immunoglobulin heavy chain variable region
   2701..3381    +  CDS            JAM2 (fragment): JAM2_HUMAN - Also known as C21orf43 From Homo sapiens (Human).
   3394..4071    +  CDS            IGHG1 (fragment): IGHG1_HUMAN - Experimental evidence at protein level: Swiss-Prot protein existence level 1. Constant region of immunoglobulin heavy chains. Immunoglobulins, also known as antibodies, are membrane-bound or secreted glycoproteins produced by B lymphocytes. In the recognition phase of humoral immunity, the membrane-bound immunoglobulins serve as receptors which, upon binding of a specific antigen, trigger the clonal expansion and differentiation of B lymphocytes into immunoglobulins- secreting plasma cells. Secreted immunoglobulins mediate the effector phase of humoral immunity, which results in
   4286..4397    +  polyA_signal   bGH poly(A) signal: bovine growth hormone polyadenylation signal
   4398..4506    +  rep_origin     f1 ori (fragment): f1 bacteriophage origin of replication; arrow indicates direction of (+) strand synthesis
   4520..4849    +  promoter       SV40 promoter: SV40 enhancer and early promoter
   4897..4944    +  promoter       EM7 promoter: synthetic bacterial promoter&nbsp
   4963..5562    +  CDS            PuroR (fragment): puromycin N-acetyltransferase; pac from Streptomyces; confers resistance to puromycin
   5572..5697    +  CDS            ble (fragment): BLE_KLEPN - Experimental evidence at protein level: Swiss-Prot protein existence level 1. Binding protein with a strong affinity to the bleomycin family of antibiotics. Binds to CL990; an antimitotic-antibiotic compound. From Klebsiella pneumoniae.
   5692..5813    +  polyA_signal   SV40 poly(A) signal: SV40 polyadenylation signal
   5866..6726    -  CDS            AmpR: β-lactamase; bla; confers resistance to ampicillin, carbenicillin, and related antibiotics
   6729..89      -  promoter       AmpR promoter (fragment) (across the origin): bla
