[The description below was written by a language model from this plasmid's Addgene catalogue record and pLannotate feature annotations shown in this document.]
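Description:
pD649-HAsp-JAM2-Fc(DAPA)-AviTag-6xHis is a mammalian expression plasmid built on the pD649 backbone for producing a secreted, Fc-fused form of the extracellular domain of human JAM2 (junctional adhesion molecule B, CD322). It is propagated in E. coli as a high-copy plasmid through a ColE1/pUC-type origin and selected with ampicillin via a β-lactamase gene. The full sequence record is 6,736 nt. The feature table also picks up short remnants of KanR, lacZα, an rrnB terminator, a lac operator and a partial f1 origin, which appear to be backbone vestiges rather than functional parts.

Expression is driven by the CMV immediate-early enhancer and promoter, followed by a fragment of CMV intron A and an SP6 promoter that could support in vitro transcription and serves as a sequencing primer site. The open reading frame starts with a signal peptide, named HAsp in the construct title but annotated by similarity as an IgH signal sequence fragment. It directs the protein into the secretory pathway. Next comes the JAM2 ectodomain, cloned between retained NotI and AscI sites, and then a human IgG1 Fc carrying the D265A and P329A (DAPA) substitutions, which are generally used to reduce Fc effector binding. The backbone adds a C-terminal AviTag for site-specific BirA biotinylation and a 6xHis tag for metal-affinity purification, although neither tag is annotated in the table. A bGH polyadenylation signal ends the transcript.

A separate SV40/EM7-driven cassette carries a puromycin N-acetyltransferase sequence with an SV40 poly(A) signal, which could allow selection in mammalian cells. The plasmid belongs to a collection for mapping human IgSF cell-surface protein interactions. The depositor notes that some members may carry an IS4-like transposase insertion upstream of the CMV promoter, but none is annotated here.
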