Addgene plasmid #156628: pD649-HAsp-JAM2-Fc(DAPA)-AviTag-6xHis
Purpose: Mammalian expression of cell-surface protein extracellular domain fused to Fc(DAPA)-Avi-6xHis. Protein is secreted from cells.
Depositing lab: Chris Garcia. Depositing organization: Stanford University. Publication: A Human IgSF Cell-Surface Interactome Reveals a Complex Network of Protein-Protein Interactions. Wojtowicz WM, Vielmetter J, Fernandes RA, Siepe DH, Eastman CL, Chisholm GB, Cox S, Klock H, Anderson PW, Rue SM, Miller JJ, Glaser SM, Bragstad ML, Vance J, Lam AW, Lesley SA, Zinn K, Garcia KC. Cell. 2020 Aug 20;182(4):1027-1043.e17. doi: 10.1016/j.cell.2020.07.025. PubMed 32822567.
Backbone
  Vector backbone: pD649
  Backbone size w/o insert (bp): 6106
  Vector type: Mammalian Expression
Growth in bacteria
  Bacterial resistance: Ampicillin, 100 μg/mL
  Growth temperature: 37°C
  Growth strain: DH5alpha
  Copy number: High Copy
Gene/Insert
  Gene/Insert name: JAM2
  Species: H. sapiens (human)
  Insert size (bp): 630
  Mutation: Fc region of human IgG contains D265A and P329A mutations (DAPA)
  Entrez Gene: JAM2 (a.k.a. C21orf43, CD322, JAM-B, JAMB, PRO245, VE-JAM, VEJAM)
  Promoter: CMV/SP6
  Tag / fusion protein: Fc(DAPA)-AviTag-6xHis (C terminal on backbone)
  Cloning method: Restriction Enzyme; 5′ cloning site GCGGCCGC (not destroyed); 3′ cloning site GGCGCGCC (not destroyed)
  Sequencing primers: 5′ ATTTAGGTGACACTATAG; 3′ CACGTACCAGTTGAACTTCACC
Resource information
  A portion of this plasmid was derived from a plasmid made by: synthesis by ThermoFisher
Terms and licenses: Academic/Nonprofit Terms; Industry Terms: Not Available to Industry
Depositor comments: Some plasmids in this collection may have an IS4-like element ISVsa5 family transposase upstream of the CMV promoter.
How to cite: pD649-HAsp-JAM2-Fc(DAPA)-AviTag-6xHis was a gift from Chris Garcia (Addgene plasmid # 156628 ; http://n2t.net/addgene:156628 ; RRID:Addgene_156628)
