>Addgene plasmid #156628 | pD649-HAsp-JAM2-Fc(DAPA)-AviTag-6xHis | depositor partial sequence | sequence record 302366 | insert (extracellular domain)
TTTTCTGCCCCTAAAGATCAGCAGGTCGTGACCGCCGTGGAATACCAAGAAGCCATCCTGGCCTGCAAGA
CCCCTAAGAAAACCGTGTCCAGCAGACTCGAGTGGAAGAAGCTGGGCAGATCCGTCAGCTTCGTGTACTA
CCAGCAGACACTGCAGGGCGACTTCAAGAACAGAGCCGAGATGATCGACTTCAACATCCGGATCAAGAAC
GTGACCAGAAGCGACGCCGGCAAGTACAGATGTGAAGTGTCTGCCCCTTCCGAGCAGGGCCAGAACCTGG
AAGAGGATACCGTGACACTGGAAGTGCTGGTGGCTCCTGCCGTGCCTTCTTGTGAAGTGCCATCTTCTGC
CCTGAGCGGCACCGTGGTGGAACTGAGATGTCAAGACAAAGAGGGCAACCCCGCTCCTGAGTACACCTGG
TTCAAGGACGGCATCCGGCTGCTGGAAAATCCTAGACTGGGCAGCCAGAGCACCAACAGCAGCTACACCA
TGAACACCAAGACCGGCACACTGCAGTTCAACACCGTGTCTAAGCTGGACACCGGCGAGTATAGCTGCGA
GGCCAGAAATAGCGTGGGCTACAGAAGATGCCCCGGCAAGAGAATGCAGGTCGACGATCTGAACATCTCT
